Addgene plasmid #234296: 8522-E11
Purpose: Gateway ORF Entry clone of human SMAD3 with stop codon (for native or N-terminal fusions); S422A/S423A/S425A mutations (C-terminal phosphorylation sites dead)
Depositing lab: Dominic Esposito. Depositing organization: Frederick National Laboratory.
Backbone
  Vector backbone: pDonr-253
  Backbone size w/o insert (bp): 3155
  Vector type: Gateway Entry Clone
Growth in bacteria
  Bacterial resistance: Spectinomycin, 50 μg/mL
  Growth temperature: 37°C
  Growth strain: DH5alpha
  Copy number: High Copy
Gene/Insert
  Gene/Insert name: SMAD3 S422A/S423A/S425A
  Species: H. sapiens (human)
  Insert size (bp): 1356
  Mutation: S422A/S423A/S425A; C-terminal phosphorylation sites dead
  Entrez Gene: SMAD3 (a.k.a. HSPC193, HsT17436, JV15-2, LDS1C, LDS3, MADH3, hMAD-3, hSMAD3, mad3)
  Cloning method: Gateway Cloning
  Sequencing primers: 5′ M13F 23-mer (5'-CCCAGTCACGACGTTGTAAAACG); 3′ attLR 23-mer (5'-TAACATCAGAGATTTTGAGACAC)
Terms and licenses: Academic/Nonprofit Terms; Industry Terms: Not Available to Industry
How to cite: 8522-E11 was a gift from Dominic Esposito (Addgene plasmid # 234296 ; http://n2t.net/addgene:234296 ; RRID:Addgene_234296)
