[The description below was written by a language model from this plasmid's Addgene catalogue record and pLannotate feature annotations shown in this document.]
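Description:
8522-E11 is a Gateway entry clone built on the pDonr-253 backbone that carries the human SMAD3 open reading frame for transfer into destination vectors. It is a small bacterial plasmid (about 4.5 kb in the sequenced record) propagated in E. coli from a high-copy ColE1/pUC-type origin and selected with spectinomycin through the aadA (SmR) aminoglycoside adenylyltransferase gene. The automated annotation also finds an incP oriT, rrnB T1 and T2 transcription terminators upstream of the cloning region that insulate the insert from read-through, and a T7 promoter just outside the downstream recombination site. It also reports short fragments of lacI, lacZα, GmR, traJ and pUC polylinker, which appear to be backbone remnants rather than functional parts.

The SMAD3 coding sequence lies between two attL recombination sites, so an LR Clonase reaction can move it directionally into any compatible destination vector. Both sites are labelled attL3 by the annotation software, and the record does not otherwise specify their identities. The entry clone provides no eukaryotic promoter, so expression depends on the destination vector chosen. The ORF retains its stop codon, making it suitable for native expression or N-terminal fusions but not C-terminal tags. A short partial match to a TEV protease site is annotated just upstream of the ORF, but the catalogue entry does not mention a cleavage site.

The insert carries S422A/S423A/S425A substitutions, which eliminate the C-terminal serine phosphorylation sites. SMAD3 is a receptor-regulated SMAD that is activated by TGF-β and activin type I receptor kinases. This phosphorylation-dead variant is therefore useful as a non-activatable control or comparator in studies of TGF-β signalling.
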