Features (pLannotate 1.2.2; 17 found; start..end, strand, type, name):
    121..213     +  CDS            lacI (fragment): lac repressor; lacI; The lac repressor binds to the lac operator to inhibit transcription in E. coli. This inhibition can be relieved by adding lactose or isopropyl-β-D-thiogalactopyranoside (IPTG).
    268..295     -  terminator     rrnB T2 terminator: transcription terminator T2 from the E. coli rrnB gene
    427..470     +  terminator     rrnB T1 terminator: Escherichia coli rrnB; transcription terminator T1 from the E. coli rrnB gene
    517..553     -  CDS            lacZα (fragment): LacZα fragment of β-galactosidase; lacZ fragment
    570..665     +  protein_bind   attL3: mutant version of attL; recombination site for the Gateway® LR reaction LR Clonase™
    668..684     +  CDS            TEV site (fragment): tobacco etch virus (TEV) protease recognition and cleavage site
    692..1966    +  CDS            SMAD3: SMAD3_HUMAN - Also known as MADH3. Experimental evidence at protein level: Swiss-Prot protein existence level 1. Receptor-regulated SMAD (R-SMAD) that is an intracellular signal transducer and transcriptional modulator activated by TGF-beta (transforming growth factor) and activin type 1 receptor kinases. Binds the TRE element in the promoter region of many genes that are regulated by TGF-beta and, on formation of the SMAD3/SMAD4 complex, activates transcription. Also can form a SMAD3/SMAD4/JUN/FOS complex at the AP- 1/SMAD site to regulate TGF-beta-mediated transcription. Has an inhibitory ef
   1971..2066    -  protein_bind   attL3: mutant version of attL; recombination site for the Gateway® LR reaction LR Clonase™
   2085..2103    -  promoter       T7 promoter: promoter for bacteriophage T7 RNA polymerase
   2293..2316    +  promoter       Pc promoter (fragment): intI1 (promoter lies within the coding sequence); class 1 integron promoter
   2492..2548    +  CDS            GmR (fragment): gentamycin acetyltransferase; aacC1; confers resistance to gentamycin
   2555..3346    +  CDS            SmR: aminoglycoside adenylyltransferase (Murphy, 1985); aadA; confers resistance to spectinomycin and streptomycin
   3350..3387    -  misc_feature   MCS (fragment): pUC18/19 multiple cloning site
   3390..3435    -  CDS            traJ (fragment): oriT-recognizing protein; traJ
   3468..3577    -  oriT           oriT: incP origin of transfer
   3714..3751    +  misc_feature   MCS (fragment): pUC18/19 multiple cloning site
   3837..4425    +  rep_origin     ori: high-copy-number ColE1/pMB1/pBR322/pUC origin of replication
>Addgene plasmid #234296 | 8522-E11 | addgene full sequence | sequence record 468723 | Addgene NGS Result
CTTTCCTGCGTTATCCCCTGATTCTGTGGATAACCGTATTACCGCCTTTGAGTGAGCTGATACCGCTCGC
CGCAGCCGAACGACCGAGCGCAGCGAGTCAGTGAGCGAGGAAGCGGAAGAGCGCCCAATACGCAAACCGC
CTCTCCCCGCGCGTTGGCCGATTCATTAATGCAGCTGGCACGACAGGTTTCCCGACTGGAAAGCGGGCAG
TGAGCGCAACGCAATTAATACGCGTACCGCTAGCCAGGAAGAGTTTGTAGAAACGCAAAAAGGCCATCCG
TCAGGATGGCCTTCTGCTTAGTTTGATGCCTGGCAGTTTATGGCGGGCGTCCTGCCCGCCACCCTCCGGG
CCGTTGCTTCACAACGTTCAAATCCGCTCCCGGCGGATTTGTCCTACTCAGGAGAGCGTTCACCGACAAA
CAACAGATAAAACGAAAGGCCCAGTCTTCCGACTGAGCCTTTCGTTTTATTTGATGCCTGGCAGTTCCCT
ACTCTCGCGTTAACGCTAGCATGGATGTTTTCCCAGTCACGACGTTGTAAAACGACGGCCAGTCTTAAGC
TCGGGCCCCAAATAATGATTTTATTTTGACTGATAGTGACCTGTTCGTTGCAACAAATTGATGAGCAATG
CTTTTTTATAATGCCAACTTTGTACAAAAAAGTTGGCGAAAACCTGTACTTCCAAGGCACCATGTCGTCC
ATCCTGCCTTTCACTCCCCCGATCGTGAAGCGCCTGCTGGGCTGGAAGAAGGGCGAGCAGAACGGGCAGG
AGGAGAAATGGTGCGAGAAGGCGGTCAAGAGCCTGGTCAAGAAACTCAAGAAGACGGGGCAGCTGGACGA
GCTGGAGAAGGCCATCACCACGCAGAACGTCAACACCAAGTGCATCACCATCCCCAGGTCCCTGGATGGC
CGGTTGCAGGTGTCCCATCGGAAGGGGCTCCCTCATGTCATCTACTGCCGCCTGTGGCGATGGCCAGACC
TGCACAGCCACCACGAGCTGCGGGCCATGGAGCTGTGTGAGTTCGCCTTCAATATGAAGAAGGACGAGGT
CTGCGTGAATCCCTACCACTACCAGAGAGTAGAGACACCAGTTCTACCTCCTGTGTTGGTGCCACGCCAC
ACAGAGATCCCGGCCGAGTTCCCCCCACTGGACGACTACAGCCATTCCATCCCCGAAAACACTAACTTCC
CCGCAGGCATCGAGCCCCAGAGCAATATTCCAGAGACCCCACCCCCTGGCTACCTGAGTGAAGATGGAGA
AACCAGTGACCACCAGATGAACCACAGCATGGACGCAGGTTCTCCAAACCTATCCCCGAATCCGATGTCC
CCAGCACATAATAACTTGGACCTGCAGCCAGTTACCTACTGCGAGCCGGCCTTCTGGTGCTCCATCTCCT
ACTACGAGCTGAACCAGCGCGTCGGGGAGACATTCCACGCCTCGCAGCCATCCATGACTGTGGATGGCTT
CACCGACCCCTCCAATTCGGAGCGCTTCTGCCTAGGGCTGCTCTCCAATGTCAACAGGAATGCAGCAGTG
GAGCTGACACGGAGACACATCGGAAGAGGCGTGCGGCTCTACTACATCGGAGGGGAGGTCTTCGCAGAGT
GCCTCAGTGACAGCGCTATTTTTGTCCAGTCTCCCAACTGTAACCAGCGCTATGGCTGGCACCCGGCCAC
CGTCTGCAAGATCCCACCAGGATGCAACCTGAAGATCTTCAACAACCAGGAGTTCGCTGCCCTCCTGGCC
CAGTCGGTCAACCAGGGCTTTGAGGCTGTCTACCAGTTGACCCGAATGTGCACCATCCGCATGAGCTTCG
TCAAAGGCTGGGGAGCGGAGTACAGGAGACAGACTGTGACCAGTACCCCCTGCTGGATTGAGCTGCACCT
GAATGGGCCTTTGCAGTGGCTTGACAAGGTCCTCACCCAGATGGGCTCCCCAAGCATCCGCTGTGCCGCT
GTGGCTTAATCAACTTTCTTGTACAAAGTTGGCATTATAAGAAAGCATTGCTTATCAATTTGTTGCAACG
AACAGGTCACTATCAGTCAAAATAAAATCATTATTTGCCATCCAGCTGATATCCCCTATAGTGAGTCGTA
TTACATGGTCATAGCTGTTTCCTGGCAGCTCTGGCCCGTGTCTCAAAATCTCTGATGTTACATTGCACAA
GATAAAAATATATCATCATGCCTCCTCTAGACCAGCCAGGACAGAAATGCCTCGACTTCGCTGCTACCCA
AGGTTGCCGGGTGACGCACACCGTGGAAACGGATGAAGGCACGAACCCAGTGGACATAAGCCTGTTCGGT
TCGTAAGCTGTAATGCAAGTAGCGTATGCGCTCACGCAACTGGTCCAGAACCTTGACCGAACGCAGCGGT
GGTAACGGCGCAGTGGCGGTTTTCATGGCTTGTTATGACTGTTTTTTTGGGGTACAGTCTATGCCTCGGG
CATCCAAGCAGCAAGCGCGTTACGCCGTGGGTCGATGTTTGATGTTATGGAGCAGCAACGATGTTACGCA
GCAGGGCAGTCGCCCTAAAACAAAGTTAAACATTATGAGGGAAGCGGTGATCGCCGAAGTATCGACTCAA
CTATCAGAGGTAGTTGGCGTCATCGAGCGCCATCTCGAACCGACGTTGCTGGCCGTACATTTGTACGGCT
CCGCAGTGGATGGCGGCCTGAAGCCACACAGTGATATTGATTTGCTGGTTACGGTGACCGTAAGGCTTGA
TGAAACAACGCGGCGAGCTTTGATCAACGACCTTTTGGAAACTTCGGCTTCCCCTGGAGAGAGCGAGATT
CTCCGCGCTGTAGAAGTCACCATTGTTGTGCACGACGACATCATTCCGTGGCGTTATCCAGCTAAGCGCG
AACTGCAATTTGGAGAATGGCAGCGCAATGACATTCTTGCAGGTATCTTCGAGCCAGCCACGATCGACAT
TGATCTGGCTATCTTGCTGACAAAAGCAAGAGAACATAGCGTTGCCTTGGTAGGTCCAGCGGCGGAGGAA
CTCTTTGATCCGGTTCCTGAACAGGATCTATTTGAGGCGCTAAATGAAACCTTAACGCTATGGAACTCGC
CGCCCGACTGGGCTGGCGATGAGCGAAATGTAGTGCTTACGTTGTCCCGCATTTGGTACAGCGCAGTAAC
CGGCAAAATCGCGCCGAAGGATGTCGCTGCCGACTGGGCAATGGAGCGCCTGCCGGCCCAGTATCAGCCC
GTCATACTTGAAGCTAGACAGGCTTATCTTGGACAAGAAGAAGATCGCTTGGCCTCGCGCGCAGATCAGT
TGGAAGAATTTGTCCACTACGTGAAAGGCGAGATCACCAAGGTAGTCGGCAAATAACCCTCGACTCTAGA
GGATCCCCGGGTACCGAGCTCGAATTCCGTGATAGGTGGGCTGCCCTTCCTGGTTGGCTTGGTTTCATCA
GCCATCCGCTTGCCCTCATCTGTTACGCCGGCGGTAGCCGGCCAGCCTCGCAGAGCAGGATTCCCGTTGA
GCACCGCCAGGTGCGAATAAGGGACAGTGAAGAAGGAACACCCGCTCGCGGGTGGGCCTACTTCACCTAT
CCTGCCCGGCTGACGCCGTTGGATACACCAAGGAAAGTCTACACGAACCCTTTGGCAAAATCCTGTATAT
CGTGCGAAAAAGGATGGATATACCGAAAAAATCGCTATAATGACCCCGAAGCAGGGTTATGCAGCGGAAA
ACGGAATTCGAGCTCGGTACCCGGGGATCCTCTAGAGTCGAGCCACCCATGACCAAAATCCCTTAACGTG
AGTTACGCGTCGTTCCACTGAGCGTCAGACCCCGTAGAAAAGATCAAAGGATCTTCTTGAGATCCTTTTT
TTCTGCGCGTAATCTGCTGCTTGCAAACAAAAAAACCACCGCTACCAGCGGTGGTTTGTTTGCCGGATCA
AGAGCTACCAACTCTTTTTCCGAAGGTAACTGGCTTCAGCAGAGCGCAGATACCAAATACTGTTCTTCTA
GTGTAGCCGTAGTTAGGCCACCACTTCAAGAACTCTGTAGCACCGCCTACATACCTCGCTCTGCTAATCC
TGTTACCAGTGGCTGCTGCCAGTGGCGATAAGTCGTGTCTTACCGGGTTGGACTCAAGACGATAGTTACC
GGATAAGGCGCAGCGGTCGGGCTGAACGGGGGGTTCGTGCACACAGCCCAGCTTGGAGCGAACGACCTAC
ACCGAACTGAGATACCTACAGCGTGAGCTATGAGAAAGCGCCACGCTTCCCGAAGGGAGAAAGGCGGACA
GGTATCCGGTAAGCGGCAGGGTCGGAACAGGAGAGCGCACGAGGGAGCTTCCAGGGGGAAACGCCTGGTA
TCTTTATAGTCCTGTCGGGTTTCGCCACCTCTGACTTGAGCGTCGATTTTTGTGATGCTCGTCAGGGGGG
CGGAGCCTATGGAAAAACGCCAGCAACGCGGCCTTTTTACGGTTCCTGGCCTTTTGCTGGCCTTTTGCTC
ACATGTT
